>Addgene plasmid #83518 | pGB1-mCRT(C-domain) | addgene partial sequence | sequence record 161462 | T7 5'-TAATACGACTCACTATAGGG-3'
TTCCCCTCTAGAAATAATTTTGTTTAACTTTAAGAAGGAGATATACATATGCACCATCATCATCATCATT
CTTCTGGTGTAGATCTGCAGTACAAGCTTGCTCTGAACGGTAAAACCCTGAAAGGTGAAACCACCACCGA
AGCTGTTGACGCTGCTACCGCGGAAAAAGTTTTCAAACAGTACGCTAACGACAACGGTGTTGACGGTGAA
TGGACCTACGACGACGCTACCAAAACCTTCACGGTAACCGAAGGTACCGAGAACCTGTACTTCCAATCCA
ATGCTATGAAGGACAAGCAGGATGAGGAGCAGAGGCTTAAGGAAGAAGAAGAGGACAAGAAGCGTAAAGA
GGAAGAAGAAGCTGAGGATAAAGAGGATGATGATGACAGAGATGAAGATGAGGATGAAGAAGATGAGAAG
GAGGAAGATGAGGAAGAATCCCCTGGCCAAGCCAAGGATGAGCTGTAGCATTGGAAGTGGATAACGGATC
CGAATTCGAGCTCCGTCGACAAGCTTGCGGCCGCACTCGAGCACCACCACCACCACCACTGAGATCCGGC
TGCTAACAAAGCCCGAAAGGAAGCTGAGTTGGCTGCTGCCACCGCTGAGCAATAACTAGCATAACCCCTT
GGGGCCTCTAAACGGGTCTTGAGGGGTTTTTTGCTGAAAGGAGGAACTATATCCGGATTGGCGAATGGG
[124 nt withheld, positions 700-823]
C
[91 nt withheld, positions 825-915]
AGGGTGATGGTTCACATTAACGCCTTACAATTTTAGGTGGC
