[The description below was written by a language model from this plasmid's Addgene catalogue record.]
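Description:
pGB1-mCRT(C-domain) is a bacterial expression plasmid built on the pGB1 backbone for producing an isolated fragment of mouse calreticulin (Calr, also called CRT or calregulin) in E. coli. It is selected with ampicillin and is recorded as a low-copy plasmid. The record does not name the origin of replication, and no feature table is available, so the exact layout of backbone elements cannot be confirmed beyond the catalogue fields.

The insert is a truncation rather than a point mutant. It encodes only the C domain of calreticulin, residues 340–399, which corresponds to the acidic C-terminal region of the protein. The coding sequence was derived from a commercially sourced mouse cDNA clone. Expression is driven by a T7 promoter, so production requires a host that supplies T7 RNA polymerase. The listed T7 terminator sequencing primer suggests that a T7 terminator lies downstream of the insert.

The backbone contributes two N-terminal fusion partners. One is a His tag, which allows purification by immobilised metal affinity chromatography. The other is GB1, the B1 immunoglobulin-binding domain of streptococcal protein G, a small, highly soluble module commonly used to improve the expression and solubility of short or poorly structured polypeptides. The record does not say whether a protease cleavage site separates the tags from the calreticulin fragment.

The stated purpose is bacterial expression of a calreticulin mutant. The associated study examined how the C-terminal acidic region of calreticulin mediates phosphatidylserine binding and phagocytosis of apoptotic cells. This points to use of the construct as a source of recombinant C-domain protein for biochemical binding and functional assays.
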