Addgene plasmid #83518: pGB1-mCRT(C-domain)
Purpose: Bacterial expression of Calreticulin mutant
Depositing lab: Malini Raghavan. Depositing organization: University of Michigan. Publication: The C-Terminal Acidic Region of Calreticulin Mediates Phosphatidylserine Binding and Apoptotic Cell Phagocytosis. Wijeyesakere SJ, Bedi SK, Huynh D, Raghavan M. J Immunol. 2016 May 1;196(9):3896-909. doi: 10.4049/jimmunol.1502122. Epub 2016 Apr 1. PubMed 27036911.
Backbone
  Vector backbone: pGB1
  Vector type: Bacterial Expression
Growth in bacteria
  Bacterial resistance: Ampicillin, 100 μg/mL
  Growth temperature: 37°C
  Growth strain: DH5alpha
  Copy number: Low Copy
Gene/Insert
  Gene/Insert name: CALR
  Species: M. musculus (mouse)
  Mutation: C domain (contains residues 340-399)
  Entrez Gene: Calr (a.k.a. CRT, Calregulin)
  Promoter: T7
  Tag / fusion protein: His (N terminal on backbone); GB1 (N terminal on backbone)
  Cloning method: Unknown
  Sequencing primers: 5′ T7; 3′ T7 terminal
Resource information
  A portion of this plasmid was derived from a plasmid made by: CALR gene was cloned from ATCC (MGC-6209)
Terms and licenses: Academic/Nonprofit Terms; Industry Terms: Not Available to Industry
How to cite: pGB1-mCRT(C-domain) was a gift from Malini Raghavan (Addgene plasmid # 83518 ; http://n2t.net/addgene:83518 ; RRID:Addgene_83518)
